>Addgene plasmid #36236 | pCY 3110-01 | depositor full sequence | sequence record 47106 | pCY 3110-01 sequence 4873 bps
GAACGCGGCCGCCAGCTGAAGCTTCGTACGCTGCAGGTCGACGGATCCCCGGGCTTAAGATCGGTGACGG
TGCTGGTTTAATTAACATGAGTGCGATTAAGCCAGACATGAAGATCAAACTCCGTATGGAAGGCAACGTA
AACGGGCACCACTTTGTGATCGACGGAGATGGTACAGGCAAGCCTTTTGAGGGAAAACAGAGTATGGATC
TTGAAGTCAAAGAGGGCGGACCTCTGCCTTTTGCCTTTGATATCCTGACCACTGCATTCCATTACGGCAA
CAGGGTATTCGCCAAATATCCAGACAACATACAAGACTATTTTAAGCAGTCGTTTCCTAAGGGGTATTCG
TGGGAACGAAGCTTGACTTTCGAAGACGGGGGCATTTGCATTGCCAGAAACGACATAACAATGGAAGGGG
ACACTTTCTATAATAAAGTTCGATTTTATGGTACCAACTTTCCCGCCAATGGTCCAGTTATGCAGAAGAA
GACGCTGAAATGGGAGCCCTCCACTGAGAAAATGTATGTGCGTGATGGAGTGCTGACGGGTGATATTCAT
ATGGCTTTGTTGCTTGAAGGAAATGCCCATTACCGATGTGACTTCAGAACTACTTACAAAGCTAAGGAGA
AGGGTGTCAAGTTACCAGGCTACCACTTTGTGGACCACTGCATTGAGATTTTAAGCCATGACAAAGATTA
CAACAAGGTTAAGCTGTATGAGCATGCTGTTGCTCATTCTGGATTGCCTGACAATGCCAGACGATAGGGC
GCGCCACTTCTAAATAAGCGAATTTCTTATGATTTATGATTTTTATTATTAAATAAGTTATAAAAAAAAT
AAGTGTATACAAATTTTAAAGTGACTCTTAGGTTTTAAAACGAAAATTCTTATTCTTGAGTAACTCTTTC
CTGTAGGTCAGGTTGCTTTCTCAGGTATAGTATGAGGTCGCTCTTATTGACCACACCTCTACCGGCAGAT
CCGCTAGGGATAACAGGGTAATATAGATCTGTTTAGCTTGCCTCGTCCCCGCCGGGTCACCCGGCCAGCG
ACATGGAGGCCCAGAATACCCTCCTTGACAGTCTTGACGTGCGCAGCTCAGGGGCATGATGTGACTGTCG
CCCGTACATTTAGCCCATACATCCCCATGTATAATCATTTGCATCCATACATTTTGATGGCCGCACGGCG
CGAAGCAAAAATTACGGCTCCTCGCTGCAGACCTGCGAGCAGGGAAACGCTCCCCTCACAGACGCGTTGA
ATTGTCCCCACGCCGCGCCCCTGTAGAGAAATATAAAAGGTTAGGATTTGCCACTGAGGTTCTTCTTTCA
TATACTTCCTTTTAAAATCTTGCTAGGATACAGTTCTCACATCACATCCGAACATAAACAACCATGGGTA
AGGAAAAGACTCACGTTTCGAGGCCGCGATTAAATTCCAACATGGATGCTGATTTATATGGGTATAAATG
GGCTCGCGATAATGTCGGGCAATCAGGTGCGACAATCTATCGATTGTATGGGAAGCCCGATGCGCCAGAG
TTGTTTCTGAAACATGGCAAAGGTAGCGTTGCCAATGATGTTACAGATGAGATGGTCAGACTAAACTGGC
TGACGGAATTTATGCCTCTTCCGACCATCAAGCATTTTATCCGTACTCCTGATGATGCATGGTTACTCAC
CACTGCGATCCCCGGCAAAACAGCATTCCAGGTATTAGAAGAATATCCTGATTCAGGTGAAAATATTGTT
GATGCGCTGGCAGTGTTCCTGCGCCGGTTGCATTCGATTCCTGTTTGTAATTGTCCTTTTAACAGCGATC
GCGTATTTCGTCTCGCTCAGGCGCAATCACGAATGAATAACGGTTTGGTTGATGCGAGTGATTTTGATGA
CGAGCGTAATGGCTGGCCTGTTGAACAAGTCTGGAAAGAAATGCATAAGCTTTTGCCATTCTCACCGGAT
TCAGTCGTCACTCATGGTGATTTCTCACTTGATAACCTTATTTTTGACGAGGGGAAATTAATAGGTTGTA
TTGATGTTGGACGAGTCGGAATCGCAGACCGATACCAGGATCTTGCCATCCTATGGAACTGCCTCGGTGA
GTTTTCTCCTTCATTACAGAAACGGCTTTTTCAAAAATATGGTATTGATAATCCTGATATGAATAAATTG
CAGTTTCATTTGATGCTCGATGAGTTTTTCTAATCAGTACTGACAATAAAAAGATTCTTGTTTTCAAGAA
CTTGTCATTTGTATAGTTTTTTTATATTGTAGTTGTTCTATTTTAATCAAATGTTAGCGTGATTTATATT
TTTTTTCGCCTCGACATCATCTGCCCAGATGCGAAGTTAAGTGCGCAGAAAGTAATATCATGCGTCAATC
GTATGTGAATGCTGGTCGCTATACTGCTGTCGATTCGATACTAACGCCGCCATCCAGTTTAAACGAGCTC
GAATTCATCGATGATATCAGATCCACTAGTGGCCTATGCGGCCGCGGATCTGCCGGTCTCCCTATAGTGA
GTCGTATTAATTTCGATAAGCCAGGTTAACCTGCATTAATGAATCGGCCAACGCGCGGGGAGAGGCGGTT
TGCGTATTGGGCGCTCTTCCGCTTCCTCGCTCACTGACTCGCTGCGCTCGGTCGTTCGGCTGCGGCGAGC
GGTATCAGCTCACTCAAAGGCGGTAATACGGTTATCCACAGAATCAGGGGATAACGCAGGAAAGAACATG
TGAGCAAAAGGCCAGCAAAAGGCCAGGAACCGTAAAAAGGCCGCGTTGCTGGCGTTTTTCCATAGGCTCC
GCCCCCCTGACGAGCATCACAAAAATCGACGCTCAAGTCAGAGGTGGCGAAACCCGACAGGACTATAAAG
ATACCAGGCGTTTCCCCCTGGAAGCTCCCTCGTGCGCTCTCCTGTTCCGACCCTGCCGCTTACCGGATAC
CTGTCCGCCTTTCTCCCTTCGGGAAGCGTGGCGCTTTCTCAATGCTCACGCTGTAGGTATCTCAGTTCGG
TGTAGGTCGTTCGCTCCAAGCTGGGCTGTGTGCACGAACCCCCCGTTCAGCCCGACCGCTGCGCCTTATC
CGGTAACTATCGTCTTGAGTCCAACCCGGTAAGACACGACTTATCGCCACTGGCAGCAGCCACTGGTAAC
AGGATTAGCAGAGCGAGGTATGTAGGCGGTGCTACAGAGTTCTTGAAGTGGTGGCCTAACTACGGCTACA
CTAGAAGGACAGTATTTGGTATCTGCGCTCTGCTGAAGCCAGTTACCTTCGGAAAAAGAGTTGGTAGCTC
TTGATCCGGCAAACAAACCACCGCTGGTAGCGGTGGTTTTTTTGTTTGCAAGCAGCAGATTACGCGCAGA
AAAAAAGGATCTCAAGAAGATCCTTTGATCTTTTCTACGGGGTCTGACGCTCAGTGGAACGAAAACTCAC
GTTAAGGGATTTTGGTCATGAGATTATCAAAAAGGATCTTCACCTAGATCCTTTTAAATTAAAAATGAAG
TTTTAAATCAATCTAAAGTATATATGAGTAAACTTGGTCTGACAGTTACCAATGCTTAATCAGTGAGGCA
CCTATCTCAGCGATCTGTCTATTTCGTTCATCCATAGTTGCCTGACTCCCCGTCGTGTAGATAACTACGA
TACGGGAGGGCTTACCATCTGGCCCCAGTGCTGCAATGATACCGCGAGACCCACGCTCACCGGCTCCAGA
TTTATCAGCAATAAACCAGCCAGCCGGAAGGGCCGAGCGCAGAAGTGGTCCTGCAACTTTATCCGCCTCC
ATCCAGTCTATTAATTGTTGCCGGGAAGCTAGAGTAAGTAGTTCGCCAGTTAATAGTTTGCGCAACGTTG
TTGCCATTGCTACAGGCATCGTGGTGTCACGCTCGTCGTTTGGTATGGCTTCATTCAGCTCCGGTTCCCA
ACGATCAAGGCGAGTTACATGATCCCCCATGTTGTGCAAAAAAGCGGTTAGCTCCTTCGGTCCTCCGATC
GTTGTCAGAAGTAAGTTGGCCGCAGTGTTATCACTCATGGTTATGGCAGCACTGCATAATTCTCTTACTG
TCATGCCATCCGTAAGATGCTTTTCTGTGACTGGTGAGTACTCAACCAAGTCATTCTGAGAATAGTGTAT
GCGGCGACCGAGTTGCTCTTGCCCGGCGTCAATACGGGATAATACCGCGCCACATAGCAGAACTTTAAAA
GTGCTCATCATTGGAAAACGTTCTTCGGGGCGAAAACTCTCAAGGATCTTACCGCTGTTGAGATCCAGTT
CGATGTAACCCACTCGTGCACCCAACTGATCTTCAGCATCTTTTACTTTCACCAGCGTTTCTGGGTGAGC
AAAAACAGGAAGGCAAAATGCCGCAAAAAAGGGAATAAGGGCGACACGGAAATGTTGAATACTCATACTC
TTCCTTTTTCAATATTATTGAAGCATTTATCAGGGTTATTGTCTCATGAGCGGATACATATTTGAATGTA
TTTAGAAAAATAAACAAATAGGGGTTCCGCGCACATTTCCCCGAAAAGTGCCACCTGACGTCTAAGAAAC
CATTATTATCATGACATTAACCTATAAAAATAGGCGTATCACGAGGCCCTTTCGTCTCGCGCGTTTCGGT
GATGACGGTGAAAACCTCTGACACATGCAGCTCCCGGAGACGGTCACAGCTTGTCTGTAAGCGGATGCCG
GGAGCAGACAAGCCCGTCAGGGCGCGTCAGCGGGTGTTGGCGGGTGTCGGGGCTGGCTTAACTATGCGGC
ATCAGAGCAGATTGTACTGAGAGTGCACCATATGGACATATTGTCGTTAGAACGCGGCTACAATTAATAC
ATAACCTTATGTATCATACACATACGATTTAGGTGACACTATA
Features (pLannotate 1.2.2; 11 found; start..end, strand, type, name):
     87..764     +  CDS            mEos2: mEos2 is a photoconvertible green/yellow fluorescent protein published in 2009, derived from Lobophyllia hemprichii. It has moderate acid sensitivity.
    788..975     +  terminator     ADH1 terminator: S. cerevisiae ADH1; transcription terminator for the S. cerevisiae alcohol dehydrogenase 1 (ADH1) gene
   1050..2406    +  gene           kanMX: yeast selectable marker conferring kanamycin resistance (Wach et al., 1994)
   2511..2529    -  promoter       T7 promoter: promoter for bacteriophage T7 RNA polymerase
   2551..2604    -  CDS            lacI (fragment): lac repressor; lacI; The lac repressor binds to the lac operator to inhibit transcription in E. coli. This inhibition can be relieved by adding lactose or isopropyl-β-D-thiogalactopyranoside (IPTG).
   2787..3375    -  rep_origin     ori: high-copy-number ColE1/pMB1/pBR322/pUC origin of replication
   3546..4406    -  CDS            AmpR: β-lactamase; bla; confers resistance to ampicillin, carbenicillin, and related antibiotics
   4407..4511    -  promoter       AmpR promoter: bla
   4606..4641    +  CDS            rop (fragment): Rop protein, which maintains plasmids at low copy number; rop
   4743..4794    +  misc_feature   bom (fragment): basis of mobility region from pBR322
   4857..2       +  promoter       SP6 promoter (across the origin): promoter for bacteriophage SP6 RNA polymerase
