[The description below was written by a language model from this plasmid's Addgene catalogue record and pLannotate feature annotations shown in this document.]
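Description:
pCY 3110-01 is a yeast tagging-cassette plasmid built on the pBS7 backbone. It is not designed to replicate in yeast; instead it serves as a PCR template from which a tagging module is amplified and integrated into the Saccharomyces cerevisiae genome by homologous recombination. In E. coli it is maintained through a high-copy ColE1/pUC-type origin and selected with ampicillin via the β-lactamase gene and its native promoter. No yeast origin or centromere is annotated, consistent with its role as a template only. Short fragments of lacI, rop and the pBR322 bom region, together with flanking SP6 and T7 phage promoters, are backbone remnants with no evident role in the cassette's function.

The payload is recorded as a yEpolylinker-mEos2-kanMX module for C-terminal fusion. The mEos2 coding sequence, cloned between BamHI and BssHII sites and derived from an earlier mEos2 plasmid, encodes a photoconvertible fluorescent protein originating from Lobophyllia hemprichii. No promoter precedes it in the annotation. This fits the design, since the tag is meant to be joined in frame to the 3′ end of a chromosomal gene through the linker and expressed from that gene's own promoter. The linker itself is not separately annotated in the feature table. The S. cerevisiae ADH1 terminator follows mEos2 to end transcription of the fusion, and the downstream kanMX marker allows integrants to be selected with geneticin. The plasmid belongs to a cassette series intended for live-cell imaging of yeast proteins and for high-resolution microscopy techniques, for which a photoconvertible tag is well suited.
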