Addgene plasmid #36236: pCY 3110-01
Depositing lab: Anne Robinson. Depositing organization: University of Delaware. Publication: Cassette series designed for live-cell imaging of proteins and high-resolution techniques in yeast. Young CL, Raden DL, Caplan JL, Czymmek KJ, Robinson AS. Yeast. 2012 Mar;29(3-4):119-36. doi: 10.1002/yea.2895. Epub 2012 Apr 4. PubMed 22473760.
Backbone
  Vector backbone: pBS7
  Backbone manufacturer: Yeast Resource Center, University of Washington
  Backbone size w/o insert (bp): 4882
  Vector type: Yeast cassette for PCR and homologous recombination
  Selectable markers: Geneticin
Growth in bacteria
  Bacterial resistance: Ampicillin, 100 μg/mL
  Growth temperature: 37°C
  Growth strain: DH5alpha
  Growth instructions: DH5alpha used for DNA recovery of plasmid (i.e. DNA preps).
  Copy number: Unknown
Gene/Insert
  Gene/Insert name: mEos2
  Insert size (bp): 708
  Tag / fusion protein: yEpolylinker-mEos2-kanMX (C terminal on backbone)
  Cloning method: Restriction Enzyme; 5′ cloning site BamHI (unknown if destroyed); 3′ cloning site BssHII (unknown if destroyed)
  Sequencing primers: 5′ CCTTATGTATCATACACATACG
Resource information
  A portion of this plasmid was derived from a plasmid made by: Addgene plasmid 20341 (McKinney, S. A., Murphy, C. S., Hazelwood, K. L., Davidson, M. W. and Looger, L. L. (2009). A bright and photostable photoconvertible fluorescent protein. Nat Methods 6, 131-3.)
Terms and licenses: Academic/Nonprofit Terms; Industry Terms
How to cite: pCY 3110-01 was a gift from Anne Robinson (Addgene plasmid # 36236 ; http://n2t.net/addgene:36236 ; RRID:Addgene_36236)
