>Addgene plasmid #36236 | pCY 3110-01 | addgene partial sequence | sequence record 47214 | SP6 5'-ATTTAGGTGACACTATAG-3'
GGATCCCCGGGCTTAAGATCGGTGACGGTGCTGGTTTAATTAACACNGANTGCGATTAAGCCAGACATGA
AGATCAAACTCCGTATGGAAGGCAACGTAAACGGGCACCACTTTGTGATCGACGGAGATGGTACAGGCAA
GCCTTTTGAGGGAAAACAGAGTATGGATCTTGAAGTCAAAGAGGGCGGACCTCTGCCTTTTGCCTTTGAT
ATCCTGACCACTGCATTCCATTACGGCAACAGGGTATTCGCCAAATATCCAGACAACATACAAGACTATT
TTAAGCAGTCGTTTCCTAAGGGGTATTCGTGGGAACGAAGCTTGACTTTCGAAGACGGGGGCATTTGCAT
TGCCAGAAACGACATAACAATGGAAGGGGACACTTTCTATAATAAAGTTCGATTTTATGGTACCAACTTT
CCCGCCAATGGTCCAGTTATGCAGAAGAAGACGCTGAAATGGGAGCCCTCCACTGAGAAAATGTATGTGC
GTGATGGAGTGCTGACGGGTGATATTCATATGGCTTTGTTGCTTGAAGGAAATGCCCATTACCGATGTGA
CTTCAGAACTACTTACAAAGCTAAGGAGAAGGGTGTCAAGTTACCAGGCTACCACTTTGTGGACCACTGC
ATTGAGATTTTAAGCCATGACAAAGATTACAACAAGGTTAAGCTGTATGAGCATGCTGTTGCTCATTCTG
GATTGCCTGACAATGCCAGACGATAGGGCGCGCCACTTCTAAATAAGCGAATTTCTTATGATTTATGATT
TTTATTATTAAATAAGTTATAAAAAAAATAAGTGTATACAAATTTTAAAGTGACTC
