>Addgene plasmid #36236 | pCY 3110-01 | addgene partial sequence | sequence record 47267 | pHybLex_rev 5'-GAGTCACTTTAAAATTTGTATACAC-3'
AATCATAAATCATAAGAAATTCGCTTATTTAGAAGTGGCGCGCCCTATCGTCTGGCATTGTCAGGCAATC
CAGAATGAGCAACAGCATGCTCATACAGCTTAACCTTGTTGTAATCTTTGTCATGGCTTAAAATCTCAAT
GCAGTGGTCCACAAAGTGGTAGCCTGGTAACTTGACACCCTTCTCCTTAGCTTTGTAAGTAGTTCTGAAG
TCACATCGGTAATGGGCATTTCCTTCAAGCAACAAAGCCATATGAATATCACCCGTCAGCACTCCATCAC
GCACATACATTTTCTCAGTGGAGGGCTCCCATTTCAGCGTCTTCTTCTGCATAACTGGACCATTGGCGGG
AAAGTTGGTACCATAAAATCGAACTTTATTATAGAAAGTGTCCCCTTCCATTGTTATGTCGTTTCTGGCA
ATGCAAATGCCCCCGTCTTCGAAAGTCAAGCTTCGTTCCCACGAATACCCCTTAGGAAACGACTGCTTAA
AATAGTCTTGTATGTTGTCTGGATATTTGGCGAATACCCTGTTGCCGTAATGGAATGCAGTGGTCAGGAT
ATCAAAGGCAAAAGGCAGAGGTCCGCCCTCTTTGACTTCAAGATCCATACTCTGTTTTCCCTCAAAAGGC
TTGCCTGTACCATCTCCGTCGATCACAAAGTGGTGCCCGTTTACGTTGCCTTCCATACGGAGTTTGATCT
TCATGTCTGGCTTAATCGCACTCATGTTAATTAAACCAGCACCGTCACCGATCTTAAGCCCGGGGATCCG
TCGACCTGCAGCGTACGAAGCTTCAGCTGGCGGCCGCGTTCTATAGTGTCACCTAAATCGTATGTGTA
