>Addgene plasmid #36236 | pCY 3110-01 | addgene partial sequence | sequence record 47701 | T7 5'-TAATACGACTCACTATAGGG-3'
ATATCATCGATGAATTCGAGCTCGTTTAAACTGGATGGCGGCGTTAGTATCGAATCGACAGCAGTATAGC
GACCAGCATTCACATACGATTGACGCATGATATTACTTTCTGCGCACTTAACTTCGCATCTGGGCAGATG
ATGTCGAGGCGAAAAAAATATAAATCACGCTAACATTTGATTAAAATAGAACAACTACAATATAAAAAAA
CTATACAAATGACAAGTTCTTGAAAACAAGAATCTTTTTATTGTCAGTACTGATTAGAAAAACTCATCGA
GCATCAAATGAAACTGCAATTTATTCATATCAGGATTATCAATACCATATTTTTGAAAAAGCCGTTTCTG
TAATGAAGGAGAAAACTCACCGAGGCAGTTCCATAGGATGGCAAGATCCTGGTATCGGTCTGCGATTCCG
ACTCGTCCAACATCAATACAACCTATTAATTTCCCCTCGTCAAAAATAAGGTTATCAAGTGAGAAATCAC
CATGAGTGACGACTGAATCCGGTGAGAATGGCAAAAGCTTATGCATTTCTTTCCAGACTTGTTCAACAGG
CCAGCCATTACGCTCGTCATCAAAATCACTCGCATCAACCAAACCGTTATTCATTCGTGATTGCGCCTGA
GCGAGACGAAATACGCGATCGCTGTTAAAAGGACAATTACAAACAGGAATCGAATGCAACCGGCGCAGGA
ACACTGCCAGCGCATCAACAATATTTTCACCTGAATCAGGATATTCTTCTAATACCTGGAATGCTGTTTT
GCCGGGGATCGCAGTGGTGAGTAACCATGCATCATCA
